Addgene plasmid #25210: TDRD2
Purpose: Bacterial expression for structure determination; may not be full ORF
Depositing lab: Cheryl Arrowsmith. Depositing organization: University of Toronto.
Backbone
  Vector backbone: pET28-MHL
  Backbone manufacturer: SGC
  Backbone size w/o insert (bp): 7325
  Vector type: Bacterial Expression
Growth in bacteria
  Bacterial resistance: Kanamycin, 50 μg/mL
  Growth temperature: 37°C
  Growth strain: DH5alpha
  Copy number: Low Copy
Gene/Insert
  Gene/Insert name: TDRD2_11 (alt names: PDB: 3FDR; TDRD2)
  Species: H. sapiens (human)
  Insert size (bp): 282
  Entrez Gene: TDRKH (a.k.a. TDRD2)
  Tag / fusion protein: His (N terminal on insert)
  Cloning method: Restriction Enzyme
  Sequencing primers: 5′ T7; 3′ T7-term
Terms and licenses: Academic/Nonprofit Terms; Industry Terms: Not Available to Industry
Depositor comments: PDB: 3FDR. http://www.thesgc.org/structures/3FDR/
How to cite: TDRD2 was a gift from Cheryl Arrowsmith (Addgene plasmid # 25210 ; http://n2t.net/addgene:25210 ; RRID:Addgene_25210)
