[The description below was written by a language model from this plasmid's Addgene catalogue record.]
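Description:
TDRD2 is a bacterial expression plasmid built on the pET28-MHL backbone, a pET28-derived vector from a structural genomics group, and it was made to produce a fragment of a human protein for structure determination. It is selected with kanamycin and is recorded as low copy. The backbone is listed as 7325 bp without the insert. No feature table accompanies the record, so the origin of replication and other backbone elements are not itemised. The listed sequencing primers, T7 at the 5′ end and T7-term at the 3′ end, indicate that the insert lies between a T7 promoter and T7 terminator. This is the usual pET arrangement, in which transcription depends on T7 RNA polymerase supplied by the expression host. The DH5alpha strain named in the record is a cloning and propagation strain rather than an expression host.

The insert, designated TDRD2_11, is a 282 bp segment of human TDRKH (also known as TDRD2), introduced by restriction enzyme cloning. The record cautions that the construct may not carry the full open reading frame, and the short insert is consistent with a single domain-sized fragment rather than the whole protein. The record does not give the residue boundaries or say which domain is encoded. The fragment carries an N-terminal His tag, which permits purification by immobilised metal affinity chromatography. The depositor links the construct to a deposited PDB structure, so its intended use is recombinant production of this TDRKH fragment in E. coli for crystallography or related structural and biophysical studies.
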