>Addgene plasmid #25210 | TDRD2 | depositor partial sequence | sequence record 11684 | Author sequence
GGCTCCCGCAGCCTGCAATTGGATAAGCTTGTCAATGAGATGACCCAGCACTATGAGAATAGTGTGCCTG
AAGACTTGACTGTGCATGTAGGAGACATTGTAGCAGCACCTTTACCTACAAATGGTTCCTGGTATCGAGC
CCGGGTCCTCGGCACCTTGGAGAATGGGAACTTGGACCTCTATTTTGTTGACTTTGGAGATAATGGAGAT
TGCCCACTGAAGGACCTCAGGGCTCTCAGGAGTGACTTCCTAAGCCTTCCATTTCAAGCAATAGAATGTA
GT
