>Addgene plasmid #25210 | TDRD2 | addgene partial sequence | sequence record 31290 | 25210 with T7
AATTTTGTTTAACTTTAAGGAAGGAGATATACCATGCATCATCATCATCATCACAGCAGCGGCAGAGAAA
ACTTGTATTTCCAGGGCGGCTCCCGCAGCCTGCAATTGGATAAGCTTGTCAATGAGATGACCCAGCACTA
TGAGAATAGTGTGCCTGAAGACTTGACTGTGCATGTAGGAGACATTGTAGCAGCACCTTTACCTACAAAT
GGTTCCTGGTATCGAGCCCGGGTCCTCGGCACCTTGGAGAATGGGAACTTGGACCTCTATTTTGTTGACT
TTGGAGATAATGGAGATTGCCCACTGAAGGACCTCAGGGCTCTCAGGAGTGACTTCCTAAGCCTTCCATT
TCAAGCAATAGAATGTAGTTGATGACGAAGCTTGCGGCCGCACTCGAGCACCACCACCACCACCACTGAG
ATCCGGCTGCTAACAAAGCCCGAAAGGAAGCTGAGTTGGCTGCTGCCACCGCTGAGCAATAACTAGCATA
ACCCCTTGGGGCCTCTAAACGGGTCTTGAGGGGTTTTTTGCTGAAAGGAGGAACTATATCCGGATTGGCG
AATGGG
[124 nt withheld, positions 567-690]
C
[91 nt withheld, positions 692-782]
A
[49 nt withheld, positions 784-832]
CCTTTGACGTTGGAGTCCACGTTCTTTAATAGTGGACTCTTGTTCCAAACT
